>Addgene plasmid #114863 | AT3G14840 X033_pECIA14 | addgene full sequence | sequence record 274548 | Addgene NGS Result
GTAAAACGACGGCCAGTGAATTAATTCGTTGCAGGACAGGATGTGGTGCCCGATGTGACTAGCTCTTTGC
TGCAGGCCGTCCTATCCTCTGGTTCCGATAAGAGACCCAGAACTCCGGCCCCCCACCGCCCACCGCCACC
CCCATACATATGTGGTACGCAAGTAAGAGTGCCTGCGCATGCCCCATGTGCCCCACCAAGAGCTTTGCAT
CCCATACAAGTCCCCAAAGTGGAGAACCGAACCAATTCTTCGCGGGCAGAACAAAAGCTTCTGCACACGT
CTCCACTCGAATTTGGAGCCGGCCGGCGTGTGCAAAAGAGGTGAATCGAACGAAAGACCCGTGTGTAAAG
CCGCGTTTCCAAAATGTATAAAACCGAGAGCATCTGGCCAATGTGCATCAGTTGTGGTCAGCAGCAAAAT
CAAGTGAATCATCTCAGTGCAACTAAAGGGGGGATCCGATCTCAATATGAAGTTATGCATATTACTGGCC
GTCGTGGCCTTTGTTGGCCTCTCGCTCGGGTCTGCAACATTACCAAAAGAAGAAGTGGATGCTTTACAAA
GCGTCGCGACGGCGTTGAAGAAGAGTAATTGGAATTTCAGTGTGGATCCATGTGACGAAACCTTGTCTGA
AGGCGGATGGAGGAATCCTAACGCCGCTAAGGGATTCGAAGACGCCGTTACTTGTAACTGCTCCTCCGTC
ATCTGCCACGTCACCAACATAGTTCTCAAGGCACAAGACCTTCAAGGATCTCTTCCTACAGATCTTTCAG
GACTTCCTTTCTTGCAAGAGCTTGATCTGACTAGAAACTATCTCAACGGTTCCATTCCTCCCGAATGGGG
AGCCTCATCACTTCTAAACATCTCACTACTTGGAAACCGGATAAGTGGTTCAATCCCAAAAGAACTTGGA
AACCTTACAACCCTTTCTGGTCTTGTCTTGGAATACAACCAACTCTCAGGGAAGATACCTCCAGAGCTCG
GGAATCTACCAAACCTTAAAAGACTGTTACTTAGCTCGAATAACTTGAGCGGGGAAATCCCAAGTACATT
CGCCAAACTTACTACGTTGACTGATTTACGTATTAGTGACAACCAGTTCACTGGTGCTATACCAGATTTC
ATCCAGAACTGGAAAGGACTAGAGAAACTGGTTATTCAAGCAAGTGGTTTAGTTGGACCGATTCCTAGTG
CCATTGGTCTTCTGGGAACCTTGACAGACTTGAGAATCACTGACTTGAGTGGACCTGAATCTCCATTTCC
GCCACTAAGAAACATGACATCGATGAAGTATTTGATTCTTAGGAACTGTAACCTTACAGGAGACTTACCT
GCGTATCTTGGACAGAATAGAAAATTAAAGAATCTAGATCTTAGCTTTAACAAACTGAGTGGACCAATCC
CAGCCACATATTCCGGTCTTTCAGATGTAGATTTCATATACTTTACAAGTAACATGTTAAATGGACAAGT
ACCAAGTTGGATGGTAGACCAAGGAGACACGATTGATATTACTTACAATAACTTCTCCAAAGATAAAACC
GAAGAATGTCAACAAAAATCCGTGAACACGTTTTCAAGCACAAGCCCTTTAGTGGCAAATAACTCCTCAA
ATGTTTCGTGTCTGAGTAAATATACCTGTCCTAAAACTTTCTACGGCCTTCATATAAACTGTGGTGGTAA
TGAAATAACAAGCAATGAGACTAAGTATGATGCTGACACATGGGATACACCGGGTTACTATGATAGTAAA
AACGGGTGGGTTTCTAGCAACACGGGAAACTTCTTGGATGATGATCGGACTAACAATGGAAAATCAAAAT
GGTCGAATTCATCAGAGCTTAAGATAACAAATTCTAGCATAGATTTTAGGCTTTACACACAAGCGCGTCT
CTCGGCTATCTCCCTCACTTACCAGGCATTGTGTCTTGGAAAAGGAAACTATACGGTTAATCTTCATTTC
GCTGAAATTATGTTCAATGAAAAGAACATGTATAGCAATTTGGGAAGACGATACTTCGACATATACGTTC
AGGGTAAACGTGAAGTGAAAGATTTCAATATCGTTGATGAAGCAAAAGGTGTGGGAAAAGCTGTTGTTAA
GAAATTTCCTGTCATGGTTACAAATGGGAAACTGGAAATAAGATTGCAGTGGGCTGGGAAAGGAACTCAA
GCTATTCCTGTGAGAGGTGTCTATGGTCCTCTCATATCTGCTGTATCGGTAGATCCAGATTTTATTCCAC
CAAAGGAACCGGGCACTGGAACTGGTGGTGGAAGTTCTCTGGAGGTGCTGTTCCAGGGACCAAGCGGCAA
TCCCGGCGGCGATCTGGCCCCCCAGATGCTGCGCGAGCTGCAGGAGACCAATGCCGCCCTGCAGGACGTG
CGCGAGCTGCTGCGCCACCGCGTGAAGGAGATCACCTTCCTGAAGAACACCGTGATGGAGTGCGACGCCT
GCGGCATGCAGCCCTCTAGAGGCTCCGGCTCCATCATCCCAGTTGAGGAGGAGAACCCGGACTTCTGGAA
CCGCGAGGCAGCCGAGGCCCTGGGTGCCGCCAAGAAGCTGCAGCCTGCACAGACAGCCGCCAAGAACCTC
ATCATCTTCCTGGGCGATGGGATGGGGGTGTCTACGGTGACAGCTGCCAGGATCCTAAAAGGGCAGAAGA
AGGACAAACTGGGGCCTGAGATACCCCTGGCCATGGACCGCTTCCCATATGTGGCTCTGTCCAAGACATA
CAATGTAGACAAACATGTGCCAGACAGTGGAGCCACAGCCACGGCCTACCTGTGCGGGGTCAAGGGCAAC
TTCCAGACCATTGGCTTGAGTGCAGCCGCCCGCTTTAACCAGTGCAACACGACACGCGGCAACGAGGTCA
TCTCCGTGATGAATCGGGCCAAGAAAGCAGGGAAGTCAGTGGGAGTGGTAACCACCACACGAGTGCAGCA
CGCCTCGCCAGCCGGCACCTACGCCCACACGGTGAACCGCAACTGGTACTCGGACGCCGACGTGCCTGCC
TCGGCCCGCCAGGAGGGGTGCCAGGACATCGCTACGCAGCTCATCTCCAACATGGACATTGACGTGATCC
TAGGTGGAGGCCGAAAGTACATGTTTCGCATGGGAACCCCAGACCCTGAGTACCCAGATGACTACAGCCA
AGGTGGGACCAGGCTGGACGGGAAGAATCTGGTGCAGGAATGGCTGGCGAAGCGCCAGGGTGCCCGGTAT
GTGTGGAACCGCACTGAGCTCATGCAGGCTTCCCTGGACCCGTCTGTGACCCATCTCATGGGTCTCTTTG
AGCCTGGAGACATGAAATACGAGATCCACCGAGACTCCACACTGGACCCCTCCCTGATGGAGATGACAGA
GGCTGCCCTGCGCCTGCTGAGCAGGAACCCCCGCGGCTTCTTCCTCTTCGTGGAGGGTGGTCGCATCGAC
CATGGTCATCATGAAAGCAGGGCTTACCGGGCACTGACTGAGACGATCATGTTCGACGACGCCATTGAGA
GGGCGGGCCAGCTCACCAGCGAGGAGGACACGCTGAGCCTCGTCACTGCCGACCACTCCCACGTCTTCTC
CTTCGGAGGCTACCCCCTGCGAGGGAGCTCCATCTTCGGGCTGGCCCCTGGCAAGGCCCGGGACAGGAAG
GCCTACACGGTCCTCCTATACGGAAACGGTCCAGGCTATGTGCTCAAGGACGGCGCCCGGCCGGATGTTA
CCGAGAGCGAGAGCGGGAGCCCCGAGTATCGGCAGCAGTCAGCAGTGCCCCTGGACGAAGAGACCCACGC
AGGCGAGGACGTGGCGGTGTTCGCGCGCGGCCCGCAGGCGCACCTGGTTCACGGCGTGCAGGAGCAGACC
TTCATAGCGCACGTCATGGCCTTCGCCGCCTGCCTGGAGCCCTACACCGCCTGCGACCTGGCGCCCCCCG
CCGGCACCACCGACGCCGCGCACCCGGGTTCTAGAGGAAGCACCTCCGGCGATAACGATTACAAGGATGA
TGATGATAAGGCCAGCGGCACCGGTCATCATCACCATCACCATTGAGTTTAAACCCGCTGATCAGCCTCG
ACTGTGCCTTCTAAGGCCTGAGCTCGCTGATCAGCCTCGATCGAGGATCCAGACATGATAAGATACATTG
ATGAGTTTGGACAAACCACAACTAGAATGCAGTGAAAAAAATGCTTTATTTGTGAAATTTGTGATGCTAT
TGCTTTATTTGTAACCATTATAAGCTGCAATAAACAAGTTAACAACAACAATTGCATTCATTTTATGTTT
CAGGTTCAGGGGGAGGTGTGGGAGGTTTTTTAAAGCAAGTAAAACCTCTACAAATGTGGTATGGCTGATT
ATGATCAGTCGACCTGCAGGCATGCAAGCTTGGCGTAATCATGGTCATAGCTGTTTCCTGTGTGAAATTG
TTATCCGCTCACAATTCCACACAACATACGAGCCGGAAGCATAAAGTGTAAAGCCTGGGGTGCCTAATGA
GTGAGCTAACTCACATTAATTGCGTTGCGCTCACTGCCCGCTTTCCAGTCGGGAAACCTGTCGTGCCAGC
TGCATTAATGAATCGGCCAACGCGCGGGGAGAGGCGGTTTGCGTATTGGGCGCTCTTCCGCTTCCTCGCT
CACTGACTCGCTGCGCTCGGTCGTTCGGCTGCGGCGAGCGGTATCAGCTCACTCAAAGGCGGTAATACGG
TTATCCACAGAATCAGGGGATAACGCAGGAAAGAACATGTGAGCAAAAGGCCAGCAAAAGGCCAGGAACC
GTAAAAAGGCCGCGTTGCTGGCGTTTTTCCATAGGCTCCGCCCCCCTGACGAGCATCACAAAAATCGACG
CTCAAGTCAGAGGTGGCGAAACCCGACAGGACTATAAAGATACCAGGCGTTTCCCCCTGGAAGCTCCCTC
GTGCGCTCTCCTGTTCCGACCCTGCCGCTTACCGGATACCTGTCCGCCTTTCTCCCTTCGGGAAGCGTGG
CGCTTTCTCATAGCTCACGCTGTAGGTATCTCAGTTCGGTGTAGGTCGTTCGCTCCAAGCTGGGCTGTGT
GCACGAACCCCCCGTTCAGCCCGACCGCTGCGCCTTATCCGGTAACTATCGTCTTGAGTCCAACCCGGTA
AGACACGACTTATCGCCACTGGCAGCAGCCACTGGTAACAGGATTAGCAGAGCGAGGTATGTAGGCGGTG
CTACAGAGTTCTTGAAGTGGTGGCCTAACTACGGCTACACTAGAAGAACAGTATTTGGTATCTGCGCTCT
GCTGAAGCCAGTTACCTTCGGAAAAAGAGTTGGTAGCTCTTGATCCGGCAAACAAACCACCGCTGGTAGC
GGTGGTTTTTTTGTTTGCAAGCAGCAGATTACGCGCAGAAAAAAAGGATCTCAAGAAGATCCTTTGATCT
TTTCTACGGGGTCTGACGCTCAGTGGAACGAAAACTCACGTTAAGGGATTTTGGTCATGAGATTATCAAA
AAGGATCTTCACCTAGATCCTTTTAAATTAAAAATGAAGTTTTAAATCAATCTAAAGTATATATGAGTAA
ACTTGGTCTGACAGTTACCAATGCTTAATCAGTGAGGCACCTATCTCAGCGATCTGTCTATTTCGTTCAT
CCATAGTTGCCTGACTCCCCGTCGTGTAGATAACTACGATACGGGAGGGCTTACCATCTGGCCCCAGTGC
TGCAATGATACCGCGAGACCCACGCTCACCGGCTCCAGATTTATCAGCAATAAACCAGCCAGCCGGAAGG
GCCGAGCGCAGAAGTGGTCCTGCAACTTTATCCGCCTCCATCCAGTCTATTAATTGTTGCCGGGAAGCTA
GAGTAAGTAGTTCGCCAGTTAATAGTTTGCGCAACGTTGTTGCCATTGCTACAGGCATCGTGGTGTCACG
CTCGTCGTTTGGTATGGCTTCATTCAGCTCCGGTTCCCAACGATCAAGGCGAGTTACATGATCCCCCATG
TTGTGCAAAAAAGCGGTTAGCTCCTTCGGTCCTCCGATCGTTGTCAGAAGTAAGTTGGCCGCAGTGTTAT
CACTCATGGTTATGGCAGCACTGCATAATTCTCTTACTGTCATGCCATCCGTAAGATGCTTTTCTGTGAC
TGGTGAGTACTCAACCAAGTCATTCTGAGAATAGTGTATGCGGCGACCGAGTTGCTCTTGCCCGGCGTCA
ATACGGGATAATACCGCGCCACATAGCAGAACTTTAAAAGTGCTCATCATTGGAAAACGTTCTTCGGGGC
GAAAACTCTCAAGGATCTTACCGCTGTTGAGATCCAGTTCGATGTAACCCACTCGTGCACCCAACTGATC
TTCAGCATCTTTTACTTTCACCAGCGTTTCTGGGTGAGCAAAAACAGGAAGGCAAAATGCCGCAAAAAAG
GGAATAAGGGCGACACGGAAATGTTGAATACTCATACTCTTCCTTTTTCAATATTATTGAAGCATTTATC
AGGGTTATTGTCTCATGAGCGGATACATATTTGAATGTATTTAGAAAAATAAACAAATAGGGGTTCCGCG
CACATTTCCCCGAAAAGTGCCACCTGACGTCTAAGAAACCATTATTATCATGACATTAACCTATAAAAAT
AGGCGTATCACGAGGCCCTTTCGTCTCGCGCGTTTCGGTGATGACGGTGAAAACCTCTGACACATGCAGC
TCCCGGAGACGGTCACAGCTTGTCTGTAAGCGGATGCCGGGAGCAGACAAGCCCGTCAGGGCGCGTCAGC
GGGTGTTGGCGGGTGTCGGGGCTGGCTTAACTATGCGGCATCAGAGCAGATTGTACTGAGAGTGCACCAT
ATGCGGTGTGAAATACCGCACAGATGCGTAAGGAGAAAATACCGCATCAGGCGCCATTCGCCATTCAGGC
TGCGCAACTGTTGGGAAGGGCGATCGGTGCGGGCCTCTTCGCTATTACGCCAGCTGGCGAAAGGGGGATG
TGCTGCAAGGCGATTAAGTTGGGTAACGCCAGGGTTTTCCCAGTCACGACGTT
Features (pLannotate 1.2.2; 19 found; start..end, strand, type, name):
     23..449     +  promoter       MT promoter: Drosophila metallothionein promoter
    467..520     +  sig_peptide    BiP signal sequence: Drosophila BiP signal sequence
    521..2278    +  CDS            LRR-RLK (fragment): Y3148_ARATH - Experimental evidence at protein level: Swiss-Prot protein existence level 1. From Arabidopsis thaliana (Mouse-ear cress).
   2315..2494    +  CDS            Comp (fragment): COMP_RAT - Experimental evidence at protein level: Swiss-Prot protein existence level 1. May play a role in the structural integrity of cartilage via its interaction with other extracellular matrix proteins such as the collagens and fibronectin. Can mediate the interaction of chondrocytes with the cartilage extracellular matrix through interaction with cell surface integrin receptors. Could play a role in the pathogenesis of osteoarthritis. Potent suppressor of apoptosis in both primary chondrocytes and transformed cells. Suppresses apoptosis by blocking the activation of caspase-3 and by indu
   2482..3934    +  CDS            SEAP (fragment): secreted alkaline phosphatase from human placenta The natural enzyme has a C-terminal transmembrane sequence that is replaced by a GPI anchor.
   3971..4000    +  CDS            2xFLAG (fragment): two tandem FLAG® epitope tags
   4106..4240    -  polyA_signal   SV40 poly(A) signal: SV40 polyadenylation signal
   4263..4347    -  CDS            large T antigen (fragment): large T antigen from SV40 (simian virus 40)
   4347..4371    +  misc_feature   MCS (fragment): pUC18/19 multiple cloning site
   4408..4424    -  protein_bind   lac operator: The lac repressor binds to the lac operator to inhibit transcription in E. coli. This inhibition can be relieved by adding lactose or isopropyl-β-D-thiogalactopyranoside (IPTG). lac repressor encoded by lacI
   4432..4462    -  promoter       lac promoter: promoter for the E. coli lac operon
   4477..4498    -  protein_bind   CAP binding site: CAP binding activates transcription in the presence of cAMP. E. coli catabolite activator protein
   4511..4603    -  CDS            lacI (fragment): lac repressor; lacI; The lac repressor binds to the lac operator to inhibit transcription in E. coli. This inhibition can be relieved by adding lactose or isopropyl-β-D-thiogalactopyranoside (IPTG).
   4786..5374    -  rep_origin     ori: high-copy-number ColE1/pMB1/pBR322/pUC origin of replication
   5545..6405    -  CDS            AmpR: β-lactamase; bla; confers resistance to ampicillin, carbenicillin, and related antibiotics
   6406..6510    -  promoter       AmpR promoter: bla
   6605..6640    +  CDS            rop (fragment): Rop protein, which maintains plasmids at low copy number; rop
   6742..6841    +  misc_feature   bom (fragment): basis of mobility region from pBR322
   6847..21      -  CDS            lacZα (fragment) (across the origin): LacZα fragment of β-galactosidase; lacZ fragment
