[The description below was written by a language model from this plasmid's Addgene catalogue record and pLannotate feature annotations shown in this document.]
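Description:
AT3G14840 X033_pECIA14 is an insect-cell expression plasmid built on the pECIA14 backbone for secreted protein production in Drosophila cell culture. It serves as the "prey" construct in an extracellular protein interaction assay and is meant to be paired with the matching bait vector in pECIA2. In bacteria it is maintained as a high-copy plasmid through a ColE1/pUC-type origin and selected with ampicillin via the β-lactamase gene. The remaining annotated backbone pieces (lac promoter/operator, and fragments of lacZα, lacI, rop and bom) are cloning-vector remnants with no evident role in expression.

The expression cassette is driven by the Drosophila metallothionein promoter, so transcription is switched on by adding copper sulfate. A Drosophila BiP signal sequence directs the product into the secretory pathway. It is followed by the extracellular domain of the Arabidopsis thaliana leucine-rich repeat receptor kinase AT3G14840 (LIK1, LysM RLK1-interacting kinase 1), inserted by ligation-independent cloning. The ectodomain is fused at its C terminus to the pentamerizing coiled-coil helix of rat COMP, human placental alkaline phosphatase, a FLAG epitope and a hexahistidine tag. The His tag is stated in the depositor comments but not separately annotated in the feature table. An SV40 polyadenylation signal lies downstream of the cassette, although it is annotated on the opposite strand.

Pentamerization through COMP raises the avidity of the prey, which helps detect weak ectodomain interactions, and alkaline phosphatase provides an enzymatic readout of binding to immobilized bait. The plasmid belongs to a collection used to map the extracellular interaction network of Arabidopsis LRR receptor kinases.
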