Addgene plasmid #114863: AT3G14840 X033_pECIA14
Purpose: Prey vector AT3G14840 X033_pECIA14 should be used with bait vector AT3G14840 X033_pECIA2.
Depositing lab: Youssef Belkhadir. Depositing organization: Gregor Mendel Institute of Molecular Plant Biology. Publication: An extracellular network of Arabidopsis leucine-rich repeat receptor kinases. Smakowska-Luzan E, Mott GA, Parys K, Stegmann M, Howton TC, Layeghifard M, Neuhold J, Lehner A, Kong J, Grunwald K, Weinberger N, Satbhai SB, Mayer D, Busch W, Madalinski M, Stolt-Bergner P, Provart NJ, Mukhtar MS, Zipfel C, Desveaux D, Guttman DS, Belkhadir Y. Nature. 2018 Jan 18;553(7688):342-346. doi: 10.1038/nature25184. Epub 2018 Jan 10. PubMed 29320478.
Backbone
  Vector backbone: pECIA14
  Backbone manufacturer: Chris Garcia (Addgene plasmid # 47051)
  Vector type: Insect Expression
Growth in bacteria
  Bacterial resistance: Ampicillin, 100 μg/mL
  Growth temperature: 37°C
  Growth strain: DH5alpha
  Copy number: High Copy
Gene/Insert
  Gene/Insert name: AT3G14840
  Species: A. thaliana (mustard weed)
  Entrez Gene: AT3G14840 (a.k.a. AT3G14840, LIK1, LysM RLK1-interacting kinase 1)
  Promoter: Metallothionein (Copper-Inducible)
  Cloning method: Ligation Independent Cloning
Terms and licenses: Academic/Nonprofit Terms; Industry Terms: Not Available to Industry
Depositor comments: Plasmid for secreted expression in Drosophila cell culture by induction via CuSO4. Insert is an extracellular domain of indicated LRR-RK, C-terminally tagged with Pentameric rat COMP helix, Alkaline Phosphatase (human, placental), Flag, and hexahistidine tags. Insert Protein Sequence: SATLPKEEVDALQSVATALKKSNWNFSVDPCDETLSEGGWRNPNAAKGFEDAVTCNCSSVICHVTNIVLKAQDLQGSLPTDLSGLPFLQELDLTRNYLNGSIPPEWGASSLLNISLLGNRISGSIPKELGNLTTLSGLVLEYNQLSGKIPPELGNLPNLKRLLLSSNNLSGEIPSTFAKLTTLTDLRISDNQFTGAIPDFIQNWKGLEKLVIQASGLVGPIPSAIGLLGTLTDLRITDLSGPESPFPPLRNMTSMKYLILRNCNLTGDLPAYLGQNRKLKNLDLSFNKLSGPIPATYSGLSDVDFIYFTSNMLNGQVPSWMVDQGDTIDITYNNFSKDKTEECQQKSVNTFSSTSPLVANNSSNVSCLSKYTCPKTFYGLHINCGGNEITSNETKYDADTWDTPGYYDSKNGWVSSNTGNFLDDDRTNNGKSKWSNSSELKITNSSIDFRLYTQARLSAISLTYQALCLGKGNYTVNLHFAEIMFNEKNMYSNLGRRYFDIYVQGKREVKDFNIVDEAKGVGKAVVKKFPVMVTNGKLEIRLQWAGKGTQAIPVRGVYGPLISAVSVDPDFIPPKEPGTGTGGGSS
How to cite: AT3G14840 X033_pECIA14 was a gift from Youssef Belkhadir (Addgene plasmid # 114863 ; http://n2t.net/addgene:114863 ; RRID:Addgene_114863)
